Addgene plasmid #58144: tdTomato-Vimentin-N-18
Purpose: Localization: Intermediate Filaments, Excitation: 554, Emission: 581
Depositing lab: Michael Davidson. Depositing organization: Florida State University, Tallahassee.
Backbone
  Vector backbone: tdTomato-N1
  Backbone size w/o insert (bp): 4750
  Vector type: Mammalian Expression
  Selectable markers: Neomycin (select with G418)
Growth in bacteria
  Bacterial resistance: Kanamycin, 50 μg/mL
  Growth temperature: 37°C
  Growth strain: DH5alpha
  Copy number: High Copy
Gene/Insert
  Gene/Insert name: NM_003380.3 (alt name: NM_003380.3)
  Species: H. sapiens (human)
  Entrez Gene: VIM
  Promoter: CMV
  Tag / fusion protein: tdTomato (C terminal on backbone)
  Cloning method: Unknown
  Sequencing primers: 5′ CMV-F; 3′ SV40pA-R
Terms and licenses: Academic/Nonprofit Terms; Industry Terms: Not Available to Industry
Depositor comments: . Excitation = 554; Emission = 581
How to cite: tdTomato-Vimentin-N-18 was a gift from Michael Davidson (Addgene plasmid # 58144 ; http://n2t.net/addgene:58144 ; RRID:Addgene_58144)
