[The description below was written by a language model from this plasmid's Addgene catalogue record.]
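Description:
tdTomato-Vimentin-N-18 is a mammalian expression plasmid built on the tdTomato-N1 backbone (about 4.75 kb without the insert) that produces human vimentin fused to the red fluorescent protein tdTomato. The insert corresponds to the human VIM reference transcript and is placed upstream of the fluorescent protein, so tdTomato sits at the C terminus of vimentin. The "N-18" in the name probably refers to this N1-type orientation and to a linker between the two proteins, although the record does not define it. Transcription is driven by the CMV promoter, a strong constitutive promoter in most mammalian cell lines. The listed 3′ sequencing primer implies an SV40 polyadenylation signal downstream of the fusion. The cloning method is recorded as unknown, and no feature table is supplied, so other backbone elements cannot be confirmed in detail.

The plasmid is maintained at high copy in E. coli under kanamycin selection. It also carries a neomycin resistance marker, which allows G418 selection of stably transfected mammalian cells.

The construct is intended as a localization marker for intermediate filaments. Vimentin is a type III intermediate filament protein, and the tagged version is expected to incorporate into the cytoplasmic filament network, making it visible by fluorescence microscopy in live or fixed cells. tdTomato is a bright tandem-dimer red fluorescent protein, and the record gives its excitation peak as 554 nm and its emission peak as 581 nm. These properties allow it to be combined with green or cyan fluorescent markers in multicolour imaging of cytoskeletal organisation and dynamics.
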