>Addgene plasmid #58144 | tdTomato-Vimentin-N-18 | depositor partial sequence | sequence record 89278 | insert sequence
GACGTCAGATCCGCTAGCGCCACCATGTCCACCAGGTCCGTGTCCTCGTCCTCCTACCGCAGGATGTTCG
GCGGCCCGGGCACCGCGAGCCGGCCGAGCTCCAGCCGGAGCTACGTGACTACGTCCACCCGCACCTACAG
CCTGGGCAGCGCGCTGCGCCCCAGCACCAGCCGCAGCCTCTACGCCTCGTCCCCGGGCGGCGTGTATGCC
ACGCGCTCCTCTGCCGTGCGCCTGCGGAGCAGCGTGCCCGGGGTGCGGCTCCTGCAGGACTCGGTGGACT
TCTCGCTGGCCGACGCCATCAACACCGAGTTCAAGAACACCCGCACCAACGAGAAGGTGGAGCTGCAGGA
GCTGAATGACCGCTTCGCCAACTACATCGACAAGGTGCGCTTCCTGGAGCAGCAGAATAAGATCCTGCTG
GCCGAGCTCGAGCAGCTCAAGGGCCAAGGCAAGTCGCGCCTGGGGGACCTCTACGAGGAGGAGATGCGGG
AGCTGCGCCGGCAGGTGGACCAGCTAACCAACGACAAAGCCCGCGTCGAGGTGGAGCGCGACAACCTGGC
CGAGGACATCATGCGCCTCCGGGAGAAATTGCAGGAGGAGATGCTTCAGAGAGAGGAAGCCGAAAACACC
CTGCAATCTTTCAGACAGGATGTTGACAATGCGTCTCTGGCACGTCTTGACCTTGAACGCAAAGTGGAAT
CTTTGCAAGAAGAGATTGCCTTTTTGAAGAAACTCCACGAAGAGGAAATCCAGGAGCTGCAGGCTCAGAT
TCAGGAACAGCATGTCCAAATCGATGTGGATGTTTCCAAGCCTGACCTCACGGCTGCCCTGCGTGACGTA
CGTCAGCAATATGAAAGTGTGGCTGCCAAGAACCTGCAGGAGGCAGAAGAATGGTACAAATCCAAGTTTG
CTGACCTCTCTGAGGCTGCCAACCGGAACAATGACGCCCTGCGCCAGGCAAAGCAGGAGTCCACTGAGTA
CCGGAGACAGGTGCAGTCCCTCACCTGTGAAGTGGATGCCCTTAAAGGAACCAATGAGTCCCTGGAACGC
CAGATGCGTGAAATGGAAGAGAACTTTGCCGTTGAAGCTGCTAACTACCAAGACACTATTGGCCGCCTGC
AGGATGAGATTCAGAATATGAAGGAGGAAATGGCTCGTCACCTTCGTGAATACCAAGACCTGCTCAATGT
TAAGATGGCCCTTGACATTGAGATTGCCACCTACAGGAAGCTGCTGGAAGGCGAGGAGAGCAGGATTTCT
CTGCCTCTTCCAAACTTTTCCTCCCTGAACCTGAGGGAAACTAATCTGGATTCACTCCCTCTGGTTGATA
CCCACTCAAAAAGGACACTTCTGATTAAGACGGTTGAAACTAGAGATGGACAGGTTATCAACGAAACTTC
TCAGCATCACGATGACCTTGAAAGCAGCGGTGGAGCAAGCGCAGCCAGTGGTAGCGCGGATCCACCGGTC
GCCACCATGGTGAGCAAGGGCGAGGAGGTCATCAAAGAGTTCATGCGCTTCAAGGTGCGCATGGAGGGCT
CCATGAACGGCCACGAGTTCGAGATCGAGGGCGAGGGCGAGGGCCGCCCCTACGAGGGCACCCAGACCGC
CAAGCTGAAGGTGACCAAGGGCGGCCCCCTGCCCTTCGCCTGGGACATCCTGTCCCCCCAGTTCATGTAC
GGCTCCAAGGCGTACGTGAAGCACCCCGCCGACATCCCCGATTACAAGAAGCTGTCCTTCCCCGAGGGCT
TCAAGTGGGAGCGCGTGATGAACTTCGAGGACGGCGGTCTGGTGACCGTGACCCAGGACTCCTCCCTGCA
GGACGGCACGCTGATCTACAAGGTGAAGATGCGCGGCACCAACTTCCCCCCCGACGGCCCCGTAATGCAG
AAGAAGACCATGGGCTGGGAGGCCTCCACCGAGCGCCTGTACCCCCGCGACGGCGTGCTGAAGGGCGAGA
TCCACCAGGCCCTGAAGCTGAAGGACGGCGGCCACTACCTGGTGGAGTTCAAGACCATCTACATGGCCAA
GAAGCCCGTGCAACTGCCCGGCTACTACTACGTGGACACCAAGCTGGACATCACCTCCCACAACGAGGAC
TACACCATCGTGGAACAGTACGAGCGCTCCGAGGGCCGCCACCACCTGTTCCTGGGGCATGGCACCGGCA
GCACCGGCAGCGGCAGCTCCGGCACCGCCTCCTCCGAGGACAACAACATGGCCGTCATCAAAGAGTTCAT
GCGCTTCAAGGTGCGCATGGAGGGCTCCATGAACGGCCACGAGTTCGAGATCGAGGGCGAGGGCGAGGGC
CGCCCCTACGAGGGCACCCAGACCGCCAAGCTGAAGGTGACCAAGGGCGGCCCCCTGCCCTTCGCCTGGG
ACATCCTGTCCCCCCAGTTCATGTACGGCTCCAAGGCGTACGTGAAGCACCCCGCCGACATCCCCGATTA
CAAGAAGCTGTCCTTCCCCGAGGGCTTCAAGTGGGAGCGCGTGATGAACTTCGAGGACGGCGGTCTGGTG
ACCGTGACCCAGGACTCCTCCCTGCAGGACGGCACGCTGATCTACAAGGTGAAGATGCGCGGCACCAACT
TCCCCCCCGACGGCCCCGTAATGCAGAAGAAGACCATGGGCTGGGAGGCCTCCACCGAGCGCCTGTACCC
CCGCGACGGCGTGCTGAAGGGCGAGATCCACCAGGCCCTGAAGCTGAAGGACGGCGGCCACTACCTGGTG
GAGTTCAAGACCATCTACATGGCCAAGAAGCCCGTGCAACTGCCCGGCTACTACTACGTGGACACCAAGC
TGGACATCACCTCCCACAACGAGGACTACACCATCGTGGAACAGTACGAGCGCTCCGAGGGCCGCCACCA
CCTGTTCCTGTACGGCATGGACGAGCTGTACAAGTAAGCGGCCGCGACTCTAGATCATAATCAGCCATAC
CAC
