>Addgene plasmid #58144 | tdTomato-Vimentin-N-18 | addgene partial sequence | sequence record 139484 | mCherryseq-R 5'-cctcctcgcccttgctcaccat-3'
TGGCTGCGCTTGCTCCACCGCTGCTTTCAAGGTCATCGTGATGCTGAGAAGTTTCGTTGATAACCTGTCC
ATCTCTAGTTTCAACCGTCTTAATCAGAAGTGTCCTTTTTGAGTGGGTATCAACCAGAGGGAGTGAATCC
AGATTAGTTTCCCTCAGGTTCAGGGAGGAAAAGTTTGGAAGAGGCAGAGAAATCCTGCTCTCCTCGCCTT
CCAGCAGCTTCCTGTAGGTGGCAATCTCAATGTCAAGGGCCATCTTAACATTGAGCAGGTCTTGGTATTC
ACGAAGGTGACGAGCCATTTCCTCCTTCATATTCTGAATCTCATCCTGCAGGCGGCCAATAGTGTCTTGG
TAGTTAGCAGCTTCAACGGCAAAGTTCTCTTCCATTTCACGCATCTGGCGTTCCAGGGACTCATTGGTTC
CTTTAAGGGCATCCACTTCACAGGTGAGGGACTGCACCTGTCTCCGGTACTCAGTGGACTCCTGCTTTGC
CTGGCGCAGGGCGTCATTGTTCCGGTTGGCAGCCTCAGAGAGGTCAGCAAACTTGGATTTGTACCATTCT
TCTGCCTCCTGCAGGTTCTTGGCAGCCACACTTTCATATTGCTGACGTACGTCACGCAGGGCAGCCGTGA
GGTCAGGCTTGGAAACATCCACATCGATTTGGACATGCTGTTCCTGAATCTGAGCCTGCAGCTCCTGGAT
TTCCTCTTCGTGGAGTTTCTTCAAAAAGGCAATCTCTTCTTGCAAAGATTCCACTTTGCGTTCAAGGTCA
AGACGTGCCAGAGACGCATTGTCAACATCC
